Addgene plasmid #216436: pPOM011_P5_ConR10
Purpose: Allows multigene assembly with MoClo golden gate cloning. Part type 5 following the YeastToolkit MoClo grammar. Right connector.
Depositing lab: Tomáš Pluskal. Depositing organization: Institute of Organic Chemistry and Biochemistry, Academy of Sciences of the Czech Republic. Publication: POMBOX: A Fission Yeast Cloning Toolkit for Molecular and Synthetic Biology. Hebra T, Smrckova H, Elkatmis B, Prevorovsky M, Pluskal T. ACS Synth Biol. 2023 Nov 22. doi: 10.1021/acssynbio.3c00529. PubMed 37991801.
Backbone
  Vector backbone: pYTK001
  Vector type: Synthetic Biology
Growth in bacteria
  Bacterial resistance: Chloramphenicol, 25 μg/mL
  Growth temperature: 37°C
  Growth strain: DH5alpha
  Copy number: High Copy
Gene/Insert
  Gene/Insert name: Connector R10
  Species: Synthetic
  Insert size (bp): 173
  Cloning method: Golden Gate
Terms and licenses: Academic/Nonprofit Terms; Industry Terms: Not Available to Industry
How to cite: pPOM011_P5_ConR10 was a gift from Tomáš Pluskal (Addgene plasmid # 216436 ; http://n2t.net/addgene:216436 ; RRID:Addgene_216436)
