[The description below was written by a language model from this plasmid's Addgene catalogue record and pLannotate feature annotations shown in this document.]
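Description:
pPOM011_P5_ConR10 is a small (about 1.8 kb) MoClo part plasmid from the POMBOX fission yeast cloning toolkit, built on the pYTK001 part-entry backbone of the Yeast Toolkit. It is a bacterial storage and donor vector rather than an expression construct. It replicates in E. coli from a high-copy ColE1/pUC-type origin and is selected with chloramphenicol through a cat (chloramphenicol acetyltransferase) gene driven by its native cat promoter, with a phage lambda t0 terminator located downstream of the marker. These are the only elements recognised in the feature table. No yeast origin, yeast marker, promoter or coding sequence for expression is annotated, which is consistent with its role as a part carrier.

The payload is a 173 bp synthetic sequence, Connector R10, cloned by Golden Gate assembly and classified as a type 5 part under the Yeast Toolkit MoClo grammar. The automated annotation does not label it, and it presumably lies in the unannotated stretch outside the origin and resistance cassette. In this grammar, a right connector sits at the downstream end of a transcription unit when parts are assembled into a cassette plasmid. Paired with a left connector at the upstream end, it provides the flanking sequence that determines how that cassette joins its neighbours in a subsequent round of Golden Gate assembly, fixing the order of units in a multigene construct. The record does not give the specific restriction sites or overhangs carried by the connector. The plasmid is used as a building block for hierarchical multigene assembly within the POMBOX system for molecular and synthetic biology in fission yeast.
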