Features (pLannotate 1.2.2; 4 found; start..end, strand, type, name):
     11..45      -  terminator     lambda t0 terminator: minimal transcription terminator from phage lambda (Scholtissek and Grosse, 1987)
    119..775     -  CDS            cat: CAT_ECOLX - Experimental evidence at protein level: Swiss-Prot protein existence level 1. This enzyme is an effector of chloramphenicol resistance in bacteria. From Escherichia coli. This protein is used as a marker in many commonly used cloning vectors, such as pACYC184.
    776..873     -  promoter       cat promoter: promoter of the E. coli cat gene encoding chloramphenicol acetyltransferase
    957..1545    +  rep_origin     ori: high-copy-number ColE1/pMB1/pBR322/pUC origin of replication
>Addgene plasmid #216436 | pPOM011_P5_ConR10 | addgene full sequence | sequence record 427382 | Addgene NGS Result
GACCAGACCAATAAAAAACGCCCGGCGGCAACCGAGCGTTCTGAACAAATCCAGATGGAGTTCTGAGGTC
ATTACTGGATCTATCAACAGGAGTCCAAGCGAGCTCGATATCAAATTACGCCCCGCCCTGCCACTCATCG
CAGTACTGTTGTAATTCATTAAGCATTCTGCCGACATGGAAGCCATCACAAACGGCATGATGAACCTGAA
TCGCCAGCGGCATCAGCACCTTGTCGCCTTGCGTATAATATTTGCCCATGGTGAAAACGGGGGCGAAGAA
GTTGTCCATATTGGCCACGTTTAAATCAAAACTGGTGAAACTCACCCAGGGATTGGCTGAAACGAAAAAC
ATATTCTCAATAAACCCTTTAGGGAAATAGGCCAGGTTTTCACCGTAACACGCCACATCTTGCGAATATA
TGTGTAGAAACTGCCGGAAATCGTCGTGGTATTCACTCCAGAGCGATGAAAACGTTTCAGTTTGCTCATG
GAAAACGGTGTAACAAGGGTGAACACTATCCCATATCACCAGCTCACCGTCTTTCATTGCCATACGAAAT
TCCGGATGAGCATTCATCAGGCGGGCAAGAATGTGAATAAAGGCCGGATAAAACTTGTGCTTATTTTTCT
TTACGGTCTTTAAAAAGGCCGTAATATCCAGCTGAACGGTCTGGTTATAGGTACATTGAGCAACTGACTG
AAATGCCTCAAAATGTTCTTTACGATGCCATTGGGATATATCAACGGTGGTATATCCAGTGATTTTTTTC
TCCATTTTAGCTTCCTTAGCTCCTGAAAATCTCGATAACTCAAAAAATACGCCCGGTAGTGATCTTATTT
CATTATGGTGAAAGTTGGAACCTCTTACGTGCCCGATCAATCATGACCAAAATCCCTTAACGTGAGTTTT
CGTTCCACTGAGCGTCAGACCCCGTAGAAAAGATCAAAGGATCTTCTTGAGATCCTTTTTTTCTGCGCGT
AATCTGCTGCTTGCAAACAAAAAAACCACCGCTACCAGCGGTGGTTTGTTTGCCGGATCAAGAGCTACCA
ACTCTTTTTCCGAAGGTAACTGGCTTCAGCAGAGCGCAGATACCAAATACTGTTCTTCTAGTGTAGCCGT
AGTTAGGCCACCACTTCAAGAACTCTGTAGCACCGCCTACATACCTCGCTCTGCTAATCCTGTTACCAGT
GGCTGCTGCCAGTGGCGATAAGTCGTGTCTTACCGGGTTGGACTCAAGACGATAGTTACCGGATAAGGCG
CAGCGGTCGGGCTGAACGGGGGGTTCGTGCACACAGCCCAGCTTGGAGCGAACGACCTACACCGAACTGA
GATACCTACAGCGTGAGCTATGAGAAAGCGCCACGCTTCCCGAAGGGAGAAAGGCGGACAGGTATCCGGT
AAGCGGCAGGGTCGGAACAGGAGAGCGCACGAGGGAGCTTCCAGGGGGAAACGCCTGGTATCTTTATAGT
CCTGTCGGGTTTCGCCACCTCTGACTTGAGCGTCGATTTTTGTGATGCTCGTCAGGGGGGCGGAGCCTAT
GGAAAAACGCCAGCAACGCGGCCTTTTTACGGTTCCTGGCCTTTTGCTGGCCTTTTGCTCACATGTTCTT
TCCTGCGTTATCCCCTGATTCTGTGGATAACCGTAGTCGGTCTCAGCTGATTGTGAGACGTCGAACGACT
AGGTTATATGTGCAAAGCAGTATATCAACCTATCCCTATCCCTATATACCGCAACTTTGTGTGGACTGTA
CGCTTTGCGTAGGGTTCCATGGGTCCGGCTGGTCCGGGCACGTAATGTGTATTTCTTACTCGCACTAGTG
CACTGCAGTACATGA
